Addgene plasmid #164500: AICSDP-117:POLR2A-mEGFP
Purpose: Homology arms and mEGFP-linker sequence sequence for N-terminus tagging of human POLR2A
Depositing lab: Allen Institute for Cell Science. Depositing organization: Allen Institute.
Backbone
  Vector backbone: pUC57
  Vector type: Mammalian Expression, CRISPR ; Donor Template
Growth in bacteria
  Bacterial resistance: Ampicillin, 100 μg/mL
  Growth temperature: 37°C
  Growth strain: DH5alpha
  Copy number: High Copy
Gene/Insert
  Gene/Insert name: POLR2A Homology Arms with mEGFP-linker (alt name: POLR2A)
  Species: H. sapiens (human)
  Insert size (bp): 2792
  Mutation: homology arms contain point mutations to disrupt crRNA binding sites used, and WTC-11 specific homozygous SNP(s)
  Entrez Gene: POLR2A (a.k.a. NEDHIB, POLR2, POLRA, RPB1, RPBh1, RPO2, RPOL2, RpIILS, hRPB220, hsRPB1)
  Tag / fusion protein: mEGFP-linker (N terminal on insert)
  Cloning method: Unknown
  Sequencing primers: 5′ Unknown
Terms and licenses: Academic/Nonprofit Terms; Industry Terms
Depositor comments: This plasmid has been used with locus-specific CRISPR/Cas9 to add a mEGFP tag to the N-terminus of human POLR2A in WTC-11 human induced pluripotent stem cells by the Allen Institute for Cell Science. Linker (AA) sequence: SGLRSRAQASNSAVDGTAGPGSTGSS. After protein tagging using this donor template plasmid and CRISPR/Cas9 reagents, transfected cells may exhibit varying intensity levels of fluorescence, likely due to editing precision. To obtain cells of uniform intensity levels, see our protocol for fluorescence-assisted cell sorting and subcloning of transfected cells (https://www.allencell.org/instructional-videos-and-tutorials-for-cell-methods.html) Further, we recommend PCR-based assays for identifying precisely edited clones as previously described (https://www.molbiolcell.org/doi/abs/10.1091/mbc.e17-03-0209) For more information on the entire plasmid collection, please see https://www.addgene.org/allen-institute-cell-science/ .
How to cite: AICSDP-117:POLR2A-mEGFP was a gift from Allen Institute for Cell Science (Addgene plasmid # 164500 ; http://n2t.net/addgene:164500 ; RRID:Addgene_164500)
