[The description below was written by a language model from this plasmid's Addgene catalogue record and pLannotate feature annotations shown in this document.]
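Description:
AICSDP-117:POLR2A-mEGFP is a CRISPR/Cas9 homology-directed repair donor template built in the pUC57 cloning backbone and designed to place a monomeric EGFP tag at the N-terminus of human POLR2A, the largest subunit of RNA polymerase II (RPB1). The plasmid is about 5.5 kb. It replicates in E. coli from a high-copy ColE1/pUC-type origin and is selected with ampicillin through the β-lactamase gene and its native promoter. The remaining backbone annotations (lac promoter, operator and CAP site, and fragments of lacZα, lacI, rop and bom) are vestiges of the cloning vector and play no role in the payload.

The roughly 2.8 kb insert consists of the mEGFP coding sequence and a flexible peptide linker, flanked by 5′ and 3′ homology arms from the human POLR2A locus. The feature table annotates only mEGFP within the insert. The arms themselves are not labelled, and the short "PGK1 terminator" and "C9orf85" fragment hits downstream of mEGFP are most likely incidental matches within genomic arm sequence rather than functional elements. No mammalian promoter is recorded, consistent with a donor in which the tag is expressed from the endogenous POLR2A promoter after in-frame integration. The arms carry point mutations that disrupt the crRNA binding sites, preventing re-cutting of the donor or edited allele, as well as homozygous SNPs matching the WTC-11 line.

The depositor used it with locus-specific Cas9 reagents to generate endogenously tagged POLR2A in WTC-11 human induced pluripotent stem cells for live fluorescence imaging. They note that edited populations can vary in fluorescence intensity, so sorting, subcloning and PCR-based screening are advised to identify precisely edited clones.
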