Features (pLannotate 1.2.2; 13 found; start..end, strand, type, name):
   1035..1751    +  CDS            mEGFP: mEGFP is a basic (constitutively fluorescent) green fluorescent protein published in 2002, derived from Aequorea victoria. It has moderate acid sensitivity.
   2519..2535    +  terminator     PGK1 terminator (fragment): S. cerevisae PGK1; transcription terminator for 3-phosphoglycerate kinase gene
   2541..2744    +  CDS            C9orf85 (fragment): CI085_HUMAN - Experimental evidence at protein level: Swiss-Prot protein existence level 1. From Homo sapiens (Human).
   2888..2904    -  protein_bind   lac operator: The lac repressor binds to the lac operator to inhibit transcription in E. coli. This inhibition can be relieved by adding lactose or isopropyl-β-D-thiogalactopyranoside (IPTG). lac repressor encoded by lacI
   2912..2942    -  promoter       lac promoter: promoter for the E. coli lac operon
   2957..2978    -  protein_bind   CAP binding site: CAP binding activates transcription in the presence of cAMP. E. coli catabolite activator protein
   2991..3083    -  CDS            lacI (fragment): lac repressor; lacI; The lac repressor binds to the lac operator to inhibit transcription in E. coli. This inhibition can be relieved by adding lactose or isopropyl-β-D-thiogalactopyranoside (IPTG).
   3266..3854    -  rep_origin     ori: high-copy-number ColE1/pMB1/pBR322/pUC origin of replication
   4025..4885    -  CDS            AmpR: β-lactamase; bla; confers resistance to ampicillin, carbenicillin, and related antibiotics
   4886..4990    -  promoter       AmpR promoter: bla
   5085..5120    +  CDS            rop (fragment): Rop protein, which maintains plasmids at low copy number; rop
   5222..5321    +  misc_feature   bom (fragment): basis of mobility region from pBR322
   5327..21      -  CDS            lacZα (fragment) (across the origin): LacZα fragment of β-galactosidase; lacZ fragment
>Addgene plasmid #164500 | AICSDP-117:POLR2A-mEGFP | addgene full sequence | sequence record 324900 | Addgene NGS Result
GTAAAACGACGGCCAGTGAATTGACGCGTATTGGGATAAGTCTCTTCGAGAGGCTCAGGCCATGGATCTA
GGATCATGGCTCGGTACAGCGCGGCATTACAGGCCAGGAGATGCCCACCCGTCTCCGGGGGCCGTTTGAC
AAACATCGGCTACTTCCGGACAAGCCACTGGTCCTGCCATCTTGGTTTGTTCATGCATATTCAGCAAGAG
AACTGCATATTCATGAGCAACCGCCCTTCCCCGGGAGGACCCGCCCCGCCCCGCCGCCATTACCGATTCG
CAGAGCAGACCATTTTCCAGCTGGGGGGGGCTACGAATGAGAGGCTTTTGCTGAAGATGAAACCGTTGTC
CAAACTAGAATGAAAGCGGCCCAATTTTACCCTCGAGTCTTCAAACCTTAAGCCTCAGTGCAAAAGGGAG
CAGCGAGGAGAGGCGGTGGGATTAAAGAAAAAAATTCTTCTCTCCCTGTCACTTCAAAAGGTCGCCCAAC
CAGCGAGCGGGGGGTTTACCCACGACTCTGGCTCGCACCCCTTGCGGGCCTGCGCAGGCGGCCCCGTAGC
GCAAGGGAGGGCGGGAAAGGAAGGGGCGGGGACGCGAGGGCGAATCTATAAGAAGCGTCGTTCAGCGAGT
TCGCTGCTCAGAAGCGCCGAGAGCGCGGCCGGGACGGTTGGAGAAGAAGGCGGCTCCCGGAAGGGGGAGA
GACAAACTGCCGTAACCTCTGCCGTTCAGGAACCCGGTTACTTATTTATTCGTTACCCTTTTTCTTCTTC
CTCCCCCAAAAACCTTTTCCTTTTCCCTTCTTTTTTTTTCCTTTTTGGGAGCTGAAAAATTTCCGGTAAG
GGAAAGAAGGGCTCCTTTCGCTCCTTATTTCCCCGCCTCTTTCCCTCCCCCACCTTCCCCTCCTCCGGCT
TTTTCCTCCCAACTCGGGGAGGTCCTTCCCGGTGGCCGCCCTGACGAGGTCTGAGCACCTAGGCGGAGGC
GGCGCAGGCTTTTTGTAGTGAGGTTTGCGCCTGCGCAGCGCGCCTGCCTCCGCCATGGTGAGCAAGGGCG
AGGAGCTGTTCACCGGGGTGGTGCCCATCCTGGTCGAGCTGGACGGCGACGTAAACGGCCACAAGTTCAG
CGTGTCCGGCGAGGGCGAGGGCGATGCCACCTACGGCAAGCTGACCCTGAAGTTCATCTGCACCACCGGC
AAGCTGCCCGTGCCCTGGCCCACCCTCGTGACCACCCTGACCTACGGCGTGCAGTGCTTCAGCCGCTACC
CCGACCACATGAAGCAGCACGACTTCTTCAAGTCCGCCATGCCCGAAGGCTACGTCCAGGAGCGCACCAT
CTTCTTCAAGGACGACGGCAACTACAAGACCCGCGCCGAGGTGAAGTTCGAGGGCGACACCCTGGTGAAC
CGCATCGAGCTGAAGGGCATCGACTTCAAGGAGGACGGCAACATCCTGGGGCACAAGCTGGAGTACAACT
ACAACAGCCACAACGTCTATATCATGGCCGACAAGCAGAAGAACGGCATCAAGGTGAACTTCAAGATCCG
CCACAACATCGAGGACGGCAGCGTGCAGCTCGCCGACCACTACCAGCAGAACACCCCCATCGGCGACGGC
CCCGTGCTGCTGCCCGACAACCACTACCTGAGCACCCAGTCCAAGCTGAGCAAAGACCCCAACGAGAAGC
GCGATCACATGGTCCTGCTGGAGTTCGTGACCGCCGCCGGGATCACTCTCGGCATGGACGAGCTGTACAA
GAGCGGCCTGAGAAGCAGAGCCCAGGCCTCTAACTCCGCCGTCGACGGCACCGCTGGACCCGGAAGCACA
GGCAGCTCCCACGGGGGTGGACCCCCCTCGGGGGACAGCGCATGCCCGCTGCGCACCATCAAGAGAGTCC
AGTTCGGAGTCCTGAGTCCGGATGAACTGGTAAGCGGCTCTGTCCTCCCCTTCCCCCCTCCTCCCCTGGC
GGGCGGGGCCGGACGGGGGCTGCGGAAACTTGGCGCTTTCTCGCTGCTTATGGGTGACGGGCCAGGAGCA
TGGCTCAGCAGCGCCAAGGCCGTGTAGGCGCCAGTCTCGGGCCTCCCAGAGTTATATTTTGCAAAGAGTT
GAGCAGGCGTAGCGCTTTGTCCGAGATGGGGGGCTGGCTGGAGGGTGAGAAGGAGGGAGAGAAGGATGAC
TGATTTCACACTCCAGAGTTACCGACGTTAAAGGCGATCCGACGAATCCTAGGGAGTCTTTACAAGTTTG
GTTAAGAAGCCAAACCCGGGTAGCTTCCTCCTCTTCTGTAATACAAATGTTAACTGAGCACCTGCTCTGT
TGAAGACACAGGAGACTCGGGTTACAGAGGTGAACACGACAGACCAGGACCCTACCTTCAAGAGCACTGT
CTGTGGGAAAGGGCAAGCAGTAAACATGAATACAATGAATGAATGAGATAATTCAGTTAATGGCATTTGT
CTCGAATAGAGTGAAAAGGGGTAATCCCATGGAGAGTCACTGAGCTGGGGCTACTTTATTTTTTTATTTT
TATTTTATTTTTTGAGACGGAGTCTTGCTCTGTCGCCCAGGCTGGAGTGCAATGGCACGATCTCGGCTCA
CTGCAATCTCCGCCTCCCGGGTTCAAGCGATTCTCCTGCCTTAGCCTCCTGAGTAGCTGGGATTACAGGC
ATGCGCCACCATGCCCCGCTAATTTTTGTATTTTTAGTAGAGGAGGGGTTTTGCCATGTTGGCCAGGCTG
GTCTCGAACGCCTGCCCTGAGGTGATTCTCCCCCGTCTTTTTTTTTTTTTTTTTTTTTTTGAGACGGAGT
TTCGCTCTTATTCCCCAGGCCAGAGTGCAATCCCAATGGCGCGCCGAGCTTGGCGTAATCATGGTCATAG
CTGTTTCCTGTGTGAAATTGTTATCCGCTCACAATTCCACACAACATACGAGCCGGAAGCATAAAGTGTA
AAGCCTGGGGTGCCTAATGAGTGAGCTAACTCACATTAATTGCGTTGCGCTCACTGCCCGCTTTCCAGTC
GGGAAACCTGTCGTGCCAGCTGCATTAATGAATCGGCCAACGCGCGGGGAGAGGCGGTTTGCGTATTGGG
CGCTCTTCCGCTTCCTCGCTCACTGACTCGCTGCGCTCGGTCGTTCGGCTGCGGCGAGCGGTATCAGCTC
ACTCAAAGGCGGTAATACGGTTATCCACAGAATCAGGGGATAACGCAGGAAAGAACATGTGAGCAAAAGG
CCAGCAAAAGGCCAGGAACCGTAAAAAGGCCGCGTTGCTGGCGTTTTTCCATAGGCTCCGCCCCCCTGAC
GAGCATCACAAAAATCGACGCTCAAGTCAGAGGTGGCGAAACCCGACAGGACTATAAAGATACCAGGCGT
TTCCCCCTGGAAGCTCCCTCGTGCGCTCTCCTGTTCCGACCCTGCCGCTTACCGGATACCTGTCCGCCTT
TCTCCCTTCGGGAAGCGTGGCGCTTTCTCATAGCTCACGCTGTAGGTATCTCAGTTCGGTGTAGGTCGTT
CGCTCCAAGCTGGGCTGTGTGCACGAACCCCCCGTTCAGCCCGACCGCTGCGCCTTATCCGGTAACTATC
GTCTTGAGTCCAACCCGGTAAGACACGACTTATCGCCACTGGCAGCAGCCACTGGTAACAGGATTAGCAG
AGCGAGGTATGTAGGCGGTGCTACAGAGTTCTTGAAGTGGTGGCCTAACTACGGCTACACTAGAAGAACA
GTATTTGGTATCTGCGCTCTGCTGAAGCCAGTTACCTTCGGAAAAAGAGTTGGTAGCTCTTGATCCGGCA
AACAAACCACCGCTGGTAGCGGTGGTTTTTTTGTTTGCAAGCAGCAGATTACGCGCAGAAAAAAAGGATC
TCAAGAAGATCCTTTGATCTTTTCTACGGGGTCTGACGCTCAGTGGAACGAAAACTCACGTTAAGGGATT
TTGGTCATGAGATTATCAAAAAGGATCTTCACCTAGATCCTTTTAAATTAAAAATGAAGTTTTAAATCAA
TCTAAAGTATATATGAGTAAACTTGGTCTGACAGTTACCAATGCTTAATCAGTGAGGCACCTATCTCAGC
GATCTGTCTATTTCGTTCATCCATAGTTGCCTGACTCCCCGTCGTGTAGATAACTACGATACGGGAGGGC
TTACCATCTGGCCCCAGTGCTGCAATGATACCGCGAGACCCACGCTCACCGGCTCCAGATTTATCAGCAA
TAAACCAGCCAGCCGGAAGGGCCGAGCGCAGAAGTGGTCCTGCAACTTTATCCGCCTCCATCCAGTCTAT
TAATTGTTGCCGGGAAGCTAGAGTAAGTAGTTCGCCAGTTAATAGTTTGCGCAACGTTGTTGCCATTGCT
ACAGGCATCGTGGTGTCACGCTCGTCGTTTGGTATGGCTTCATTCAGCTCCGGTTCCCAACGATCAAGGC
GAGTTACATGATCCCCCATGTTGTGCAAAAAAGCGGTTAGCTCCTTCGGTCCTCCGATCGTTGTCAGAAG
TAAGTTGGCCGCAGTGTTATCACTCATGGTTATGGCAGCACTGCATAATTCTCTTACTGTCATGCCATCC
GTAAGATGCTTTTCTGTGACTGGTGAGTACTCAACCAAGTCATTCTGAGAATAGTGTATGCGGCGACCGA
GTTGCTCTTGCCCGGCGTCAATACGGGATAATACCGCGCCACATAGCAGAACTTTAAAAGTGCTCATCAT
TGGAAAACGTTCTTCGGGGCGAAAACTCTCAAGGATCTTACCGCTGTTGAGATCCAGTTCGATGTAACCC
ACTCGTGCACCCAACTGATCTTCAGCATCTTTTACTTTCACCAGCGTTTCTGGGTGAGCAAAAACAGGAA
GGCAAAATGCCGCAAAAAAGGGAATAAGGGCGACACGGAAATGTTGAATACTCATACTCTTCCTTTTTCA
ATATTATTGAAGCATTTATCAGGGTTATTGTCTCATGAGCGGATACATATTTGAATGTATTTAGAAAAAT
AAACAAATAGGGGTTCCGCGCACATTTCCCCGAAAAGTGCCACCTGACGTCTAAGAAACCATTATTATCA
TGACATTAACCTATAAAAATAGGCGTATCACGAGGCCCTTTCGTCTCGCGCGTTTCGGTGATGACGGTGA
AAACCTCTGACACATGCAGCTCCCGGAGACGGTCACAGCTTGTCTGTAAGCGGATGCCGGGAGCAGACAA
GCCCGTCAGGGCGCGTCAGCGGGTGTTGGCGGGTGTCGGGGCTGGCTTAACTATGCGGCATCAGAGCAGA
TTGTACTGAGAGTGCACCATATGCGGTGTGAAATACCGCACAGATGCGTAAGGAGAAAATACCGCATCAG
GCGCCATTCGCCATTCAGGCTGCGCAACTGTTGGGAAGGGCGATCGGTGCGGGCCTCTTCGCTATTACGC
CAGCTGGCGAAAGGGGGATGTGCTGCAAGGCGATTAAGTTGGGTAACGCCAGGGTTTTCCCAGTCACGAC
GTT
