>Addgene plasmid #164500 | AICSDP-117:POLR2A-mEGFP | depositor partial sequence | sequence record 319350 | POLR2A Homology Arms and linker-mEGFP
AAGTCTCTTCGAGAGGCTCAGGCCATGGATCTAGGATCATGGCTCGGTACAGCGCGGCATTACAGGCCAG
GAGATGCCCACCCGTCTCCGGGGGCCGTTTGACAAACATCGGCTACTTCCGGACAAGCCACTGGTCCTGC
CATCTTGGTTTGTTCATGCATATTCAGCAAGAGAACTGCATATTCATGAGCAACCGCCCTTCCCCGGGAG
GACCCGCCCCGCCCCGCCGCCATTACCGATTCGCAGAGCAGACCATTTTCCAGCTGGGGGGGGCTACGAA
TGAGAGGCTTTTGCTGAAGATGAAACCGTTGTCCAAACTAGAATGAAAGCGGCCCAATTTTACCCTCGAG
TCTTCAAACCTTAAGCCTCAGTGCAAAAGGGAGCAGCGAGGAGAGGCGGTGGGATTAAAGAAAAAAATTC
TTCTCTCCCTGTCACTTCAAAAGGTCGCCCAACCAGCGAGCGGGGGGTTTACCCACGACTCTGGCTCGCA
CCCCTTGCGGGCCTGCGCAGGCGGCCCCGTAGCGCAAGGGAGGGCGGGAAAGGAAGGGGCGGGGACGCGA
GGGCGAATCTATAAGAAGCGTCGTTCAGCGAGTTCGCTGCTCAGAAGCGCCGAGAGCGCGGCCGGGACGG
TTGGAGAAGAAGGCGGCTCCCGGAAGGGGGAGAGACAAACTGCCGTAACCTCTGCCGTTCAGGAACCCGG
TTACTTATTTATTCGTTACCCTTTTTCTTCTTCCTCCCCCAAAAACCTTTTCCTTTTCCCTTCTTTTTTT
TTCCTTTTTGGGAGCTGAAAAATTTCCGGTAAGGGAAAGAAGGGCTCCTTTCGCTCCTTATTTCCCCGCC
TCTTTCCCTCCCCCACCTTCCCCTCCTCCGGCTTTTTCCTCCCAACTCGGGGAGGTCCTTCCCGGTGGCC
GCCCTGACGAGGTCTGAGCACCTAGGCGGAGGCGGCGCAGGCTTTTTGTAGTGAGGTTTGCGCCTGCGCA
GCGCGCCTGCCTCCGCCATGGTGAGCAAGGGCGAGGAGCTGTTCACCGGGGTGGTGCCCATCCTGGTCGA
GCTGGACGGCGACGTAAACGGCCACAAGTTCAGCGTGTCCGGCGAGGGCGAGGGCGATGCCACCTACGGC
AAGCTGACCCTGAAGTTCATCTGCACCACCGGCAAGCTGCCCGTGCCCTGGCCCACCCTCGTGACCACCC
TGACCTACGGCGTGCAGTGCTTCAGCCGCTACCCCGACCACATGAAGCAGCACGACTTCTTCAAGTCCGC
CATGCCCGAAGGCTACGTCCAGGAGCGCACCATCTTCTTCAAGGACGACGGCAACTACAAGACCCGCGCC
GAGGTGAAGTTCGAGGGCGACACCCTGGTGAACCGCATCGAGCTGAAGGGCATCGACTTCAAGGAGGACG
GCAACATCCTGGGGCACAAGCTGGAGTACAACTACAACAGCCACAACGTCTATATCATGGCCGACAAGCA
GAAGAACGGCATCAAGGTGAACTTCAAGATCCGCCACAACATCGAGGACGGCAGCGTGCAGCTCGCCGAC
CACTACCAGCAGAACACCCCCATCGGCGACGGCCCCGTGCTGCTGCCCGACAACCACTACCTGAGCACCC
AGTCCAAGCTGAGCAAAGACCCCAACGAGAAGCGCGATCACATGGTCCTGCTGGAGTTCGTGACCGCCGC
CGGGATCACTCTCGGCATGGACGAGCTGTACAAGAGCGGCCTGAGAAGCAGAGCCCAGGCCTCTAACTCC
GCCGTCGACGGCACCGCTGGACCCGGAAGCACAGGCAGCTCCCACGGGGGTGGACCCCCCTCGGGGGACA
GCGCATGCCCGCTGCGCACCATCAAGAGAGTCCAGTTCGGAGTCCTGAGTCCGGATGAACTGGTAAGCGG
CTCTGTCCTCCCCTTCCCCCCTCCTCCCCTGGCGGGCGGGGCCGGACGGGGGCTGCGGAAACTTGGCGCT
TTCTCGCTGCTTATGGGTGACGGGCCAGGAGCATGGCTCAGCAGCGCCAAGGCCGTGTAGGCGCCAGTCT
CGGGCCTCCCAGAGTTATATTTTGCAAAGAGTTGAGCAGGCGTAGCGCTTTGTCCGAGATGGGGGGCTGG
CTGGAGGGTGAGAAGGAGGGAGAGAAGGATGACTGATTTCACACTCCAGAGTTACCGACGTTAAAGGCGA
TCCGACGAATCCTAGGGAGTCTTTACAAGTTTGGTTAAGAAGCCAAACCCGGGTAGCTTCCTCCTCTTCT
GTAATACAAATGTTAACTGAGCACCTGCTCTGTTGAAGACACAGGAGACTCGGGTTACAGAGGTGAACAC
GACAGACCAGGACCCTACCTTCAAGAGCACTGTCTGTGGGAAAGGGCAAGCAGTAAACATGAATACAATG
AATGAATGAGATAATTCAGTTAATGGCATTTGTCTCGAATAGAGTGAAAAGGGGTAATCCCATGGAGAGT
CACTGAGCTGGGGCTACTTTATTTTTTTATTTTTATTTTATTTTTTGAGACGGAGTCTTGCTCTGTCGCC
CAGGCTGGAGTGCAATGGCACGATCTCGGCTCACTGCAATCTCCGCCTCCCGGGTTCAAGCGATTCTCCT
GCCTTAGCCTCCTGAGTAGCTGGGATTACAGGCATGCGCCACCATGCCCCGCTAATTTTTGTATTTTTAG
TAGAGGAGGGGTTTTGCCATGTTGGCCAGGCTGGTCTCGAACGCCTGCCCTGAGGTGATTCTCCCCCGTC
TTTTTTTTTTTTTTTTTTTTTTTGAGACGGAGTTTCGCTCTTATTCCCCAGGCCAGAGTGCA
